>Addgene plasmid #167759 | MAC_N_GCM1 | addgene full sequence | sequence record 335439 | Addgene NGS Result
GACATTGATTATTGACTAGTTATTAATAGTAATCAATTACGGGGTCATTAGTTCATAGCCCATATATGGA
GTTCCGCGTTACATAACTTACGGTAAATGGCCCGCCTGGCTGACCGCCCAACGACCCCCGCCCATTGACG
TCAATAATGACGTATGTTCCCATAGTAACGCCAATAGGGACTTTCCATTGACGTCAATGGGTGGAGTATT
TACGGTAAACTGCCCACTTGGCAGTACATCAAGTGTATCATATGCCAAGTACGCCCCCTATTGACGTCAA
TGACGGTAAATGGCCCGCCTGGCATTATGCCCAGTACATGACCTTATGGGACTTTCCTACTTGGCAGTAC
ATCTACGTATTAGTCATCGCTATTACCATGGTGATGCGGTTTTGGCAGTACATCAATGGGCGTGGATAGC
GGTTTGACTCACGGGGATTTCCAAGTCTCCACCCCATTGACGTCAATGGGAGTTTGTTTTGGCACCAAAA
TCAACGGGACTTTCCAAAATGTCGTAACAACTCCGCCCCATTGACGCAAATGGGCGGTAGGCGTGTACGG
TGGGAGGTCTATATAAGCAGAGCTCTCCCTATCAGTGATAGAGATCTCCCTATCAGTGATAGAGATCGTC
GACGAGCTCGTTTAGTGAACCGTCAGATCGCCTGGAGACGCCATCCACGCTGTTTTGACCTCCATAGAAG
ACACCGGGACCGATCCAGCCTCCGGACTCTAGCGTTTAAACTTAAGCTTGGTACCGAGCTCGGATCCACT
AGTCCAGTGTGGTGGAATTCTGCAGATATCCAGCACAGTGGCGGCCGCTCGAGACCATGAAGGACAACAC
CGTGCCCCTGAAGCTGATCGCCCTGCTGGCCAACGGCGAGTTCCACTCTGGCGAGCAGCTGGGCGAGACA
CTGGGCATGAGCAGAGCCGCCATCAACAAGCACATCCAGACCCTGCGGGACTGGGGCGTGGACGTGTTCA
CAGTGCCCGGCAAGGGCTACAGCCTGCCCGAGCCCATCCAGCTGCTGAACGCCAAGCAGATCCTGGGCCA
GCTGGATGGCGGATCTGTGGCCGTGCTGCCCGTGATCGACAGCACCAACCAGTATCTGCTCGACCGGATC
GGCGAGCTGAAGTCCGGCGACGCCTGTATCGCCGAGTACCAGCAGGCCGGCAGAGGCGGCAGGGGCAGAA
AGTGGTTCAGCCCCTTCGGCGCCAACCTGTACCTGAGCATGTTCTGGAGACTGGAACAGGGCCCAGCCGC
CGCTATTGGCCTGAGCCTGGTCATCGGCATCGTGATGGCCGAGGTGCTGCGGAAGCTGGGCGCCGACAAA
GTGCGCGTGAAGTGGCCCAACGACCTGTATCTGCAGGACCGGAAGCTGGCCGGCATCCTGGTGGAACTGA
CCGGCAAAACAGGCGACGCCGCCCAGATCGTGATCGGCGCTGGCATCAACATGGCCATGCGGCGGGTGGA
AGAGAGCGTGGTCAACCAGGGCTGGATCACCCTGCAGGAAGCCGGCATCAACCTGGACCGGAACACCCTG
GCCGCCATGCTGATCAGAGAGCTGAGAGCCGCCCTGGAACTGTTCGAGCAGGAAGGCCTGGCCCCCTACC
TGAGCAGATGGGAGAAGCTGGACAACTTCATCAACCGGCCCGTGAAACTGATCATCGGCGACAAAGAGAT
CTTCGGCATCAGCCGGGGCATCGACAAGCAGGGGGCCCTGCTCCTGGAACAGGACGGCATCATCAAGCCC
TGGATGGGCGGCGAGATCAGCCTGCGGAGCGCCGAGAAGTACCCATACGATGTTCCTGACTATGCCGGTA
CCGAGCTCGGATCCACCATGGCTAGCTGGAGCCACCCGCAGTTCGAGAAAGGTGGAGGTTCCGGAGGTGG
ATCGGGAGGTGGATCGTGGAGCCACCCGCAGTTCGAAAAAGCGGCCGATATCACAAGTTTGTACAAAAAA
GTTGGCACCATGGAACCTGACGACTTTGATTCTGAAGACAAAGAGATATTAAGCTGGGATATTAATGATG
TGAAACTGCCACAGAACGTGAAAAAAACCGACTGGTTCCAGGAGTGGCCAGATTCCTATGCCAAACACAT
CTACAGCTCGGAGGACAAGAATGCGCAGCGGCACCTGAGCAGCTGGGCCATGCGCAATACCAACAACCAC
AACTCCCGCATCCTCAAGAAGTCCTGCCTGGGTGTGGTGGTGTGCGGCCGCGACTGTCTCGCAGAGGAGG
GGCGCAAGATCTACCTGAGACCTGCCATCTGTGACAAGGCCCGGCAGAAGCAGCAGCGGAAACGCTGTCC
CAACTGTGACGGGCCTCTGAAGCTCATCCCTTGCCGAGGTCATGGGGGCTTCCCGGTCACCAACTTCTGG
AGGCACGACGGACGCTTTATATTTTTCCAGTCAAAGGGAGAGCATGATCATCCAAAACCAGAAACCAAGT
TAGAAGCTGAGGCAAGAAGAGCCATGAAGAAAGTGAACACAGCACCTTCCTCCGTCTCATTGAGCCTGAA
GGGGAGCACAGAGACCAGGTCTCTTCCAGGTGAAACACAAAGTCAGGGGAGTTTACCTTTAACTTGGTCT
TTCCAGGAAGGCGTCCAATTGCCTGGTAGTTACAGTGGACATTTAATAGCTAACACTCCTCAGCAGAACT
CACTAAATGATTGCTTTTCCTTCTCCAAGAGTTATGGTCTGGGAGGAATCACAGATCTGACTGACCAGAC
TTCCACTGTGGACCCCATGAAGCTCTATGAAAAGCGCAAATTGTCCAGTAGCAGAACCTACAGTAGTGGA
GACCTGCTTCCTCCTTCTGCCTCCGGAGTCTACTCTGATCATGGCGATCTACAAGCGTGGAGTAAAAATG
CTGCTTTGGGGAGAAATCATCTTGCTGACAACTGTTATTCCAATTATCCTTTTCCTCTGACCAGCTGGCC
TTGCAGCTTCTCTCCTTCCCAAAACTCTTCAGAACCCTTTTACCAGCAGCTTCCATTGGAGCCACCTGCA
GCCAAAACTGGCTGTCCCCCATTATGGCCAAATCCAGCGGGTAATCTTTATGAAGAGAAAGTACATGTGG
ATTTTAACAGCTACGTCCAGTCTCCTGCATACCATTCACCTCAAGAAGACCCCTTTCTCTTCACCTACGC
CTCTCATCCTCATCAGCAATATTCACTGCCAAGCAAGAGCAGCAAATGGGATTTTGAGGAAGAAATGACA
TACTTGGGTTTGGATCACTGCAACAATGATATGCTTCTGAACCTGTGTCCTTTGAGATTGCCAACTTTCT
TGTACAAAGTGGTGACGTAAGCTAGGGGCCCGTTTAAACCCGCTGATCAGCCTCGACTGTGCCTTCTAGT
TGCCAGCCATCTGTTGTTTGCCCCTCCCCCGTGCCTTCCTTGACCCTGGAAGGTGCCACTCCCACTGTCC
TTTCCTAATAAAATGAGGAAATTGCATCGCATTGTCTGAGTAGGTGTCATTCTATTCTGGGGGGTGGGGT
GGGGCAGGACAGCAAGGGGGAGGATTGGGAAGACAATAGCAGGCATGCTGGGGATGCGGTGGGCTCTATG
GCTTCTGAGGCGGAAAGAACCAGCTGGGGCTCTAGGGGGTATCCCC
[124 nt withheld, positions 3617-3740]
C
[91 nt withheld, positions 3742-3832]
AGGGTGATGGTTCACGTACCTAGAAGTTCCTATTCCGAAGTTCCTATTCTCTAGAAAGTATAGGAACTTC
CTTGGCCAAAAAGCCTGAACTCACCGCGACGTCTGTCGAGAAGTTTCTGATCGAAAAGTTCGACAGCGTC
TCCGACCTGATGCAGCTCTCGGAGGGCGAAGAATCTCGTGCTTTCAGCTTCGATGTAGGAGGGCGTGGAT
ATGTCCTGCGGGTAAATAGCTGCGCCGATGGTTTCTACAAAGATCGTTATGTTTATCGGCACTTTGCATC
GGCCGCGCTCCCGATTCCGGAAGTGCTTGACATTGGGGAATTCAGCGAGAGCCTGACCTATTGCATCTCC
CGCCGTGCACAGGGTGTCACGTTGCAAGACCTGCCTGAAACCGAACTGCCCGCTGTTCTGCAGCCGGTCG
CGGAGGCCATGGATGCGATCGCTGCGGCCGATCTTAGCCAGACGAGCGGGTTCGGCCCATTCGGACCGCA
AGGAATCGGTCAATACACTACATGGCGTGATTTCATATGCGCGATTGCTGATCCCCATGTGTATCACTGG
CAAACTGTGATGGACGACACCGTCAGTGCGTCCGTCGCGCAGGCTCTCGATGAGCTGATGCTTTGGGCCG
AGGACTGCCCCGAAGTCCGGCACCTCGTGCACGCGGATTTCGGCTCCAACAATGTCCTGACGGACAATGG
CCGCATAACAGCGGTCATTGACTGGAGCGAGGCGATGTTCGGGGATTCCCAATACGAGGTCGCCAACATC
TTCTTCTGGAGGCCGTGGTTGGCTTGTATGGAGCAGCAGACGCGCTACTTCGAGCGGAGGCATCCGGAGC
TTGCAGGATCGCCGCGGCTCCGGGCGTATATGCTCCGCATTGGTCTTGACCAACTCTATCAGAGCTTGGT
TGACGGCAATTTCGATGATGCAGCTTGGGCGCAGGGTCGATGCGACGCAATCGTCCGATCCGGAGCCGGG
ACTGTCGGGCGTACACAAATCGCCCGCAGAAGCGCGGCCGTCTGGACCGATGGCTGTGTAGAAGTACTCG
CCGATAGTGGAAACCGACGCCCCAGCACTCGTCCGAGGGCAAAGGAATAGCACGTACTACGAGATTTCGA
TTCCACCGCCGCCTTCTATGAAAGGTTGGGCTTCGGAATCGTTTTCCGGGACGCCGGCTGGATGATCCTC
CAGCGCGGGGATCTCATGCTGGAGTTCTTCGCCCACCCCAACTTGTTTATTGCAGCTTATAATGGTTACA
AATAAAGCAATAGCATCACAAATTTCACAAATAAAGCATTTTTTTCACTGCATTCTAGTTGTGGTTTGTC
CAAACTCATCAATGTATCTTATCATGTCTGTATACCGTCGACCTCTAGCTAGAGCTTGGCGTAATCATGG
TCATAGCTGTTTCCTGTGTGAAATTGTTATCCGCTCACAATTCCACACAACATACGAGCCGGAAGCATAA
AGTGTAAAGCCTGGGGTGCCTAATGAGTGAGCTAACTCACATTAATTGCGTTGCGCTCACTGCCCGCTTT
CCAGTCGGGAAACCTGTCGTGCCAGCTGCATTAATGAATCGGCCAACGCGCGGGGAGAGGCGGTTTGCGT
ATTGGGCGCTCTTCCGCTTCCTCGCTCACTGACTCGCTGCGCTCGGTCGTTCGGCTGCGGCGAGCGGTAT
CAGCTCACTCAAAGGCGGTAATACGGTTATCCACAGAATCAGGGGATAACGCAGGAAAGAACATGTGAGC
AAAAGGCCAGCAAAAGGCCAGGAACCGTAAAAAGGCCGCGTTGCTGGCGTTTTTCCATAGGCTCCGCCCC
CCTGACGAGCATCACAAAAATCGACGCTCAAGTCAGAGGTGGCGAAACCCGACAGGACTATAAAGATACC
AGGCGTTTCCCCCTGGAAGCTCCCTCGTGCGCTCTCCTGTTCCGACCCTGCCGCTTACCGGATACCTGTC
CGCCTTTCTCCCTTCGGGAAGCGTGGCGCTTTCTCATAGCTCACGCTGTAGGTATCTCAGTTCGGTGTAG
GTCGTTCGCTCCAAGCTGGGCTGTGTGCACGAACCCCCCGTTCAGCCCGACCGCTGCGCCTTATCCGGTA
ACTATCGTCTTGAGTCCAACCCGGTAAGACACGACTTATCGCCACTGGCAGCAGCCACTGGTAACAGGAT
TAGCAGAGCGAGGTATGTAGGCGGTGCTACAGAGTTCTTGAAGTGGTGGCCTAACTACGGCTACACTAGA
AGAACAGTATTTGGTATCTGCGCTCTGCTGAAGCCAGTTACCTTCGGAAAAAGAGTTGGTAGCTCTTGAT
CCGGCAAACAAACCACCGCTGGTAGCGGTGGTTTTTTTGTTTGCAAGCAGCAGATTACGCGCAGAAAAAA
AGGATCTCAAGAAGATCCTTTGATCTTTTCTACGGGGTCTGACGCTCAGTGGAACGAAAACTCACGTTAA
GGGATTTTGGTCATGAGATTATCAAAAAGGATCTTCACCTAGATCCTTTTAAATTAAAAATGAAGTTTTA
AATCAATCTAAAGTATATATGAGTAAACTTGGTCTGACAGTTACCAATGCTTAATCAGTGAGGCACCTAT
CTCAGCGATCTGTCTATTTCGTTCATCCATAGTTGCCTGACTCCCCGTCGTGTAGATAACTACGATACGG
GAGGGCTTACCATCTGGCCCCAGTGCTGCAATGATACCGCGAGACCCACGCTCACCGGCTCCAGATTTAT
CAGCAATAAACCAGCCAGCCGGAAGGGCCGAGCGCAGAAGTGGTCCTGCAACTTTATCCGCCTCCATCCA
GTCTATTAATTGTTGCCGGGAAGCTAGAGTAAGTAGTTCGCCAGTTAATAGTTTGCGCAACGTTGTTGCC
ATTGCTACAGGCATCGTGGTGTCACGCTCGTCGTTTGGTATGGCTTCATTCAGCTCCGGTTCCCAACGAT
CAAGGCGAGTTACATGATCCCCCATGTTGTGCAAAAAAGCGGTTAGCTCCTTCGGTCCTCCGATCGTTGT
CAGAAGTAAGTTGGCCGCAGTGTTATCACTCATGGTTATGGCAGCACTGCATAATTCTCTTACTGTCATG
CCATCCGTAAGATGCTTTTCTGTGACTGGTGAGTACTCAACCAAGTCATTCTGAGAATAGTGTATGCGGC
GACCGAGTTGCTCTTGCCCGGCGTCAATACGGGATAATACCGCGCCACATAGCAGAACTTTAAAAGTGCT
CATCATTGGAAAACGTTCTTCGGGGCGAAAACTCTCAAGGATCTTACCGCTGTTGAGATCCAGTTCGATG
TAACCCACTCGTGCACCCAACTGATCTTCAGCATCTTTTACTTTCACCAGCGTTTCTGGGTGAGCAAAAA
CAGGAAGGCAAAATGCCGCAAAAAAGGGAATAAGGGCGACACGGAAATGTTGAATACTCATACTCTTCCT
TTTTCAATATTATTGAAGCATTTATCAGGGTTATTGTCTCATGAGCGGATACATATTTGAATGTATTTAG
AAAAATAAACAAATAGGGGTTCCGCGCACATTTCCCCGAAAAGTGCCACCTGACGTCGACGGATCGGGAG
ATCTCCCGATCCCCTATGGTGCACTCTCAGTACAATCTGCTCTGATGCCGCATAGTTAAGCCAGTATCTG
CTCCCTGCTTGTGTGTTGGAGGTCGCTGAGTAGTGCGCGAGCAAAATTTAAGCTACAACAAGGCAAGGCT
TGACCGACAATTGCATGAAGAATCTGCTTAGGGTTAGGCGTTTTGCGCTGCTTCGCGATGTACGGGCCAG
ATATACGCGTT
Features (pLannotate 1.2.2; 27 found; start..end, strand, type, name):
      1..380     +  enhancer       CMV enhancer: human cytomegalovirus immediate early enhancer
    381..584     +  promoter       CMV promoter: human cytomegalovirus (CMV) immediate early promoter
    586..605     +  promoter       PLtetO-1 promoter (fragment): modified phage lambda PL promoter with tet operator sites (Lutz and Bujard, 1997)
    607..626     +  promoter       PLtetO-1 promoter (fragment): modified phage lambda PL promoter with tet operator sites (Lutz and Bujard, 1997)
    634..667     +  promoter       TRE3GV promoter (fragment): 3rd-generation Tet-responsive promoter that can be activated by binding of Tet-On® 3G, optimized for retroviral and lentiviral vectors
    827..1789    +  CDS            birA: BIRA_ECOLI - Also known as bioR, dhbB. Experimental evidence at protein level: Swiss-Prot protein existence level 1. Acts both as a biotin--[acetyl-CoA-carboxylase] ligase and a biotin-operon repressor. In the presence of ATP, BirA activates biotin to form the BirA-biotinyl-5'-adenylate (BirA-bio-5'-AMP or holoBirA) complex. HoloBirA can either transfer the biotinyl moiety to the biotin carboxyl carrier protein (BCCP) subunit of acetyl-CoA carboxylase, or bind to the biotin operator site and inhibit transcription of the operon. From Escherichia coli (strain K12).
   1790..1815    +  CDS            3xHA (fragment): three tandem HA epitope tags
   1847..1866    +  CDS            Strep-Tag II (fragment): peptide that binds Strep-Tactin®, an engineered form of streptavidin
   1907..1929    +  CDS            Strep-Tag II (fragment): peptide that binds Strep-Tactin®, an engineered form of streptavidin
   1944..1961    +  protein_bind   attB1 (fragment): mutant version of attB; core recombination site for the Gateway® BP reaction BP Clonase™
   1970..3277    +  CDS            GCM1: GCM1_HUMAN - Also known as GCMA. Experimental evidence at protein level: Swiss-Prot protein existence level 1. Transcription factor involved in the control of expression of placental growth factor (PGF) and other placenta-specific genes (PubMed:10542267, PubMed:18160678). Binds to the trophoblast-specific element 2 (TSE2) of the aromatase gene enhancer (PubMed:10542267). Binds to the SYDE1 promoter (PubMed:27917469). Has a central role in mediating the differentiation of trophoblast cells along both the villous and extravillous pathways in placental development (PubMed:19219068). From Homo sap
   3285..3302    -  protein_bind   attB2 (fragment): mutant version of attB; core recombination site for the Gateway® BP reaction BP Clonase™
   3347..3571    +  polyA_signal   bGH poly(A) signal: bovine growth hormone polyadenylation signal
   3575..3596    +  promoter       SV40 promoter (fragment): SV40 enhancer and early promoter
   3617..3850    +  rep_origin     f1 ori (fragment) (sequence partly withheld): f1 bacteriophage origin of replication; arrow indicates direction of (+) strand synthesis
   3855..3902    +  protein_bind   FRT: FLP-mediated recombination occurs in the 8-bp core sequence TCTAGAAA (Turan and Bode, 2011). FLP recombinase from the Saccharomyces cerevisiae 2μ plasmid
   3910..4932    +  CDS            HygR: aminoglycoside phosphotransferase from E. coli; aph(4)-Ia; confers resistance to hygromycin
   4942..5067    +  CDS            ble (fragment): BLE_KLEPN - Experimental evidence at protein level: Swiss-Prot protein existence level 1. Binding protein with a strong affinity to the bleomycin family of antibiotics. Binds to CL990; an antimitotic-antibiotic compound. From Klebsiella pneumoniae.
   5062..5183    +  polyA_signal   SV40 poly(A) signal: SV40 polyadenylation signal
   5256..5272    -  protein_bind   lac operator: The lac repressor binds to the lac operator to inhibit transcription in E. coli. This inhibition can be relieved by adding lactose or isopropyl-β-D-thiogalactopyranoside (IPTG). lac repressor encoded by lacI
   5280..5310    -  promoter       lac promoter: promoter for the E. coli lac operon
   5325..5346    -  protein_bind   CAP binding site: CAP binding activates transcription in the presence of cAMP. E. coli catabolite activator protein
   5359..5451    -  CDS            lacI (fragment): lac repressor; lacI; The lac repressor binds to the lac operator to inhibit transcription in E. coli. This inhibition can be relieved by adding lactose or isopropyl-β-D-thiogalactopyranoside (IPTG).
   5634..6222    -  rep_origin     ori: high-copy-number ColE1/pMB1/pBR322/pUC origin of replication
   6393..7253    -  CDS            AmpR: β-lactamase; bla; confers resistance to ampicillin, carbenicillin, and related antibiotics
   7254..7358    -  promoter       AmpR promoter: bla
   7417..7469    -  misc_feature   bom (fragment): basis of mobility region from pBR322
