[The description below was written by a language model from this plasmid's Addgene catalogue record and pLannotate feature annotations shown in this document.]
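Description:
MAC_N_GCM1 is a mammalian expression plasmid that produces human GCM1 (glial cells missing homolog 1, also called GCMA), a transcription factor that controls placenta-specific genes and trophoblast differentiation, fused at its N terminus to the MAC tag. It is built on the MAC-tag-N Gateway destination backbone. The unmutated GCM1 coding sequence was introduced by Gateway recombination and is flanked by attB1 and attB2 sites. In bacteria the plasmid is maintained at high copy through a ColE1/pUC-type origin and selected with ampicillin via the β-lactamase gene. A partial f1 origin and lac promoter/operator remnants are backbone carry-over.

Expression is driven by the CMV immediate early enhancer and promoter, followed directly by short matches to tet operator-containing promoters. This suggests a tetracycline-regulated CMV/TetO arrangement that would be repressed in cells expressing the Tet repressor, although the catalogue fields do not state inducibility. The annotated open reading frame begins with an E. coli BirA-derived biotin ligase, followed by an HA epitope and two Strep-Tag II copies, then the attB1 linker and GCM1, and it ends at a bGH polyadenylation signal. This composite tag supports both Strep-Tactin affinity purification of stable complexes and proximity-dependent biotinylation of neighbouring proteins from one construct. Downstream, an FRT site sits directly before a hygromycin resistance gene with an SV40 polyadenylation signal and no full promoter of its own. That layout fits FLP-mediated integration into a genomic FRT landing site, which would activate the marker and allow hygromycin selection of isogenic stable lines. The associated publication maps human transcription factor protein interaction networks, which matches use of this plasmid for interactome analysis of GCM1.
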