Addgene plasmid #167759: MAC_N_GCM1
Purpose: Expresses GCM1 in mammalian cells
Depositing lab: Markku Varjosalo. Depositing organization: University of Helsinki. Publication: Human transcription factor protein interaction networks. Goos H, Kinnunen M, Salokas K, Tan Z, Liu X, Yadav L, Zhang Q, Wei GH, Varjosalo M. Nat Commun. 2022 Feb 9;13(1):766. doi: 10.1038/s41467-022-28341-5. PubMed 35140242.
Backbone
  Vector backbone: MAC-tag-N (#108078)
  Vector type: Mammalian Expression
  Selectable markers: Hygromycin
Growth in bacteria
  Bacterial resistance: Ampicillin, 100 μg/mL
  Growth temperature: 37°C
  Growth strain: DH5alpha
  Copy number: High Copy
Gene/Insert
  Gene/Insert name: GCM1 (alt names: Uniprot Q9NP62; ENSG00000137270)
  Species: H. sapiens (human)
  Mutation: no mutations
  Entrez Gene: GCM1 (a.k.a. GCMA, hGCMa)
  Tag / fusion protein: MAC (N terminal on backbone)
  Cloning method: Gateway Cloning
Terms and licenses: Academic/Nonprofit Terms; Industry Terms: Not Available to Industry
How to cite: MAC_N_GCM1 was a gift from Markku Varjosalo (Addgene plasmid # 167759 ; http://n2t.net/addgene:167759 ; RRID:Addgene_167759)
